Addgene plasmid #147537: pT7-EGFP-C1-HsNot1iso1_4-1317_S
Purpose: Mammalian Expression of HsNot1iso1_4-1317
Depositing lab: Elisa Izaurralde. Depositing organization: Max Planck Institute for Developmental Biology. Publication: NOT10 and C2orf29/NOT11 form a conserved module of the CCR4-NOT complex that docks onto the NOT1 N-terminal domain. Bawankar P, Loh B, Wohlbold L, Schmidt S, Izaurralde E. RNA Biol. 2013 Feb;10(2):228-44. doi: 10.4161/rna.23018. Epub 2013 Jan 9. PubMed 23303381.
Backbone
  Vector backbone: Unknown
  Vector type: Mammalian Expression
Growth in bacteria
  Bacterial resistance: Kanamycin, 50 μg/mL
  Growth temperature: 37°C
  Growth strain: DH5alpha
  Copy number: High Copy
Gene/Insert
  Gene/Insert name: HsNot1iso1_4-1317 (alt name: CNOT1 cloned from Kazusa clone: ORK10432)
  Species: H. sapiens (human)
  Mutation: Deletion of 5 AA compared to the sequence given by isoform 1 NM_016284.4.
  Entrez Gene: CNOT1 (a.k.a. AD-005, CDC39, HPE12, NOT1, NOT1H, VIBOS)
  Cloning method: Unknown
Terms and licenses: Academic/Nonprofit Terms; Industry Terms: Not Available to Industry
Depositor comments: Plasmids from this collection were made available to the research community and donated after the lab closed. Please note that the sequence provided by the depositing laboratory may be theoretical/predicted or based on Sanger sequencing results. There may be discrepancies between sequencing results obtained by Addgene and the depositor sequence. If an Addgene verified sequence is not available, please contact before placing your order to request that our lab fully sequence the plasmid.
How to cite: pT7-EGFP-C1-HsNot1iso1_4-1317_S was a gift from Elisa Izaurralde (Addgene plasmid # 147537 ; http://n2t.net/addgene:147537 ; RRID:Addgene_147537)
