[The description below was written by a language model from this plasmid's Addgene catalogue record and pLannotate feature annotations shown in this document.]
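Description:
pT7-EGFP-C1-HsNot1iso1_4-1317_S is an 8,689-nt mammalian expression plasmid that produces an N-terminal fragment of human CNOT1 (NOT1), the scaffold subunit of the CCR4-NOT deadenylase complex, fused to the C-terminus of EGFP. The catalogue lists the backbone as unknown, but the name and feature layout are consistent with an EGFP-C1-type vector modified to carry a T7 promoter. The CMV immediate-early enhancer and promoter drive transcription in mammalian cells. A bacteriophage T7 promoter sits just upstream of the EGFP coding sequence, which would also permit T7 polymerase-driven transcription. EGFP is followed by a short remnant of the multiple cloning site, then the CNOT1 fragment of about 3.9 kb, and the transcript ends at an SV40 polyadenylation signal. The insert corresponds to residues 4-1317 of isoform 1, was cloned from a Kazusa cDNA clone, and is recorded as lacking five amino acids relative to the isoform 1 reference sequence.

The plasmid is propagated in E. coli through a high-copy ColE1/pUC-type origin and also carries an f1 origin. A single NeoR/KanR (Tn5 aminoglycoside phosphotransferase) gene is preceded by tandem bacterial (bla) and SV40 early promoters and followed by an HSV TK poly(A) signal. It therefore confers kanamycin resistance in bacteria and could allow G418 selection in mammalian cells. The short annotations for an HIV-1 LTR, large T antigen, ble and bGH poly(A) are small fragment matches, probably incidental backbone sequence rather than functional elements.

The associated publication concerns how NOT10 and C2orf29/NOT11 dock onto the NOT1 N-terminal domain. The construct suits expression of a GFP-tagged NOT1 N-terminal fragment for interaction or localisation studies in human cells. The depositor sequence may be theoretical or only partly verified.
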