Features (pLannotate 1.2.2; 18 found; start..end, strand, type, name):
     61..364     +  enhancer       CMV enhancer: human cytomegalovirus immediate early enhancer
    365..568     +  promoter       CMV promoter: human cytomegalovirus (CMV) immediate early promoter
    564..597     +  LTR            5' LTR (truncated) (fragment): truncated 5' long terminal repeat (LTR) from HIV-1
    613..631     +  promoter       T7 promoter: promoter for bacteriophage T7 RNA polymerase
    665..1381    +  CDS            EGFP: EGFP is a basic (constitutively fluorescent) green fluorescent protein published in 1996, derived from Aequorea victoria. It is reported to be a rapidly-maturing weak dimer with moderate acid sensitivity.
   1382..1402    +  misc_feature   MCS (fragment): multiple cloning site
   1403..5329    +  CDS            CNOT1 (fragment): CNOT1_HUMAN - Also known as CDC39, KIAA1007, NOT1. Experimental evidence at protein level: Swiss-Prot protein existence level 1. Scaffolding component of the CCR4-NOT complex which is one of the major cellular mRNA deadenylases and is linked to various cellular processes including bulk mRNA degradation, miRNA-mediated repression, translational repression during translational initiation and general transcription regulation. Additional complex functions may be a consequence of its influence on mRNA expression. Its scaffolding function implies its interaction with the catalytic complex module and
   5333..5358    +  misc_feature   MCS (fragment): multiple cloning site
   5370..5454    +  CDS            large T antigen (fragment): large T antigen from SV40 (simian virus 40)
   5477..5598    +  polyA_signal   SV40 poly(A) signal: SV40 polyadenylation signal
   5632..6060    -  rep_origin     f1 ori (sequence partly withheld): f1 bacteriophage origin of replication; arrow indicates direction of (+) strand synthesis
   6087..6191    +  promoter       AmpR promoter: bla
   6193..6550    +  promoter       SV40 promoter: SV40 enhancer and early promoter
   6585..7379    +  CDS            NeoR/KanR: aminoglycoside phosphotransferase from Tn5; aph(3')-II (or nptII); confers resistance to neomycin, kanamycin, and G418 (Geneticin®)
   7400..7552    +  CDS            ble (fragment): BLE_KLEPN - Experimental evidence at protein level: Swiss-Prot protein existence level 1. Binding protein with a strong affinity to the bleomycin family of antibiotics. Binds to CL990; an antimitotic-antibiotic compound. From Klebsiella pneumoniae.
   7611..7658    +  polyA_signal   HSV TK poly(A) signal: herpes simplex virus thymidine kinase polyadenylation signal (Cole and Stacy, 1985)
   7749..7765    -  polyA_signal   bGH poly(A) signal (fragment): bovine growth hormone polyadenylation signal
   7987..8575    +  rep_origin     ori: high-copy-number ColE1/pMB1/pBR322/pUC origin of replication
>Addgene plasmid #147537 | pT7-EGFP-C1-HsNot1iso1_4-1317_S | depositor full sequence | sequence record 289984 | Full Sequence
TAGTTATTAATAGTAATCAATTACGGGGTCATTAGTTCATAGCCCATATATGGAGTTCCGCGTTACATAA
CTTACGGTAAATGGCCCGCCTGGCTGACCGCCCAACGACCCCCGCCCATTGACGTCAATAATGACGTATG
TTCCCATAGTAACGCCAATAGGGACTTTCCATTGACGTCAATGGGTGGAGTATTTACGGTAAACTGCCCA
CTTGGCAGTACATCAAGTGTATCATATGCCAAGTACGCCCCCTATTGACGTCAATGACGGTAAATGGCCC
GCCTGGCATTATGCCCAGTACATGACCTTATGGGACTTTCCTACTTGGCAGTACATCTACGTATTAGTCA
TCGCTATTACCATGGTGATGCGGTTTTGGCAGTACATCAATGGGCGTGGATAGCGGTTTGACTCACGGGG
ATTTCCAAGTCTCCACCCCATTGACGTCAATGGGAGTTTGTTTTGGCACCAAAATCAACGGGACTTTCCA
AAATGTCGTAACAACTCCGCCCCATTGACGCAAATGGGCGGTAGGCGTGTACGGTGGGAGGTCTATATAA
GCAGAGCTCTCTGGCTAACTAGAGAACCCACTGCTTACTGGCTTATCGAAATTAATACGACTCACTATAG
GGAGACCCAAGCTCTAGCGCTACCGGTCGCCACCATGGTGAGCAAGGGCGAGGAGCTGTTCACCGGGGTG
GTGCCCATCCTGGTCGAGCTGGACGGCGACGTAAACGGCCACAAGTTCAGCGTGTCCGGCGAGGGCGAGG
GCGATGCCACCTACGGCAAGCTGACCCTGAAGTTCATCTGCACCACCGGCAAGCTGCCCGTGCCCTGGCC
CACCCTCGTGACCACCCTGACCTACGGCGTGCAGTGCTTCAGCCGCTACCCCGACCACATGAAGCAGCAC
GACTTCTTCAAGTCCGCCATGCCCGAAGGCTACGTCCAGGAGCGCACCATCTTCTTCAAGGACGACGGCA
ACTACAAGACCCGCGCCGAGGTGAAGTTCGAGGGCGACACCCTGGTGAACCGCATCGAGCTGAAGGGCAT
CGACTTCAAGGAGGACGGCAACATCCTGGGGCACAAGCTGGAGTACAACTACAACAGCCACAACGTCTAT
ATCATGGCCGACAAGCAGAAGAACGGCATCAAGGTGAACTTCAAGATCCGCCACAACATCGAGGACGGCA
GCGTGCAGCTCGCCGACCACTACCAGCAGAACACCCCCATCGGCGACGGCCCCGTGCTGCTGCCCGACAA
CCACTACCTGAGCACCCAGTCCGCCCTGAGCAAAGACCCCAACGAGAAGCGCGATCACATGGTCCTGCTG
GAGTTCGTGACCGCCGCCGGGATCACTCTCGGCATGGACGAGCTGTACAAGTCCGGACTCAGATCTCGAG
CTGACTCGCTCTCGCTGGCCTTGTCTCAAATCAGCTACCTGGTGGACAATTTAACCAAGAAAAATTACCG
AGCCAGCCAGCAGGAAATACAGCATATTGTGAATCGGCACGGTCCTGAGGCAGACAGGCATTTATTACGC
TGCCTATTTTCGCATGTGGATTTCAGTGGCGATGGTAAAAGCAGTGGCAAAGATTTCCATCAGACTCAGT
TTCTGATTCAGGAGTGTGCGTTGCTGATTACAAAGCCAAATTTTATCTCGACGCTGTCCTATGCCATTGA
TAATCCATTGCACTATCAGAAGAGTTTAAAGCCTGCACCCCACTTATTTGCCCAGCTGAGTAAAGTGCTC
AAATTAAGCAAAGTACAAGAGGTAATTTTTGGCCTTGCCCTGTTGAATTCTTCCAGCTCAGATCTTAGAG
GTTTCGCTGCCCAGTTTATCAAACAGAAGCTTCCAGATCTTCTGCGTTCTTACATTGACGCAGACGTCAG
TGGAAATCAAGAAGGTGGCTTCCAAGATATAGCAATAGAGGTCCTACACCTCCTCCTCTCCCATCTCCTC
TTTGGGCAGAAGGGAGCCTTTGGAGTTGGACAAGAACAGATAGACGCTTTTCTTAAGACGCTGCGCAGAG
ATTTTCCCCAAGAACGCTGTCCCGTGGTGCTCGCACCACTTTTATACCCTGAAAAACGGGACATTCTAAT
GGACAGGATCCTGCCTGATTCCGGAGGGGTAGCTAAAACCATGATGGAGAGCTCTTTGGCTGATTTCATG
CAAGAAGTAGGCTATGGCTTTTGTGCAAGTATTGAAGAATGTCGCAATATAATCGTGCAGTTTGGTGTTC
GGGAGGTCACAGCTGCCCAGGTTGCAAGGGTTTTGGGAATGATGGCTCGAACTCATTCAGGATTAACAGA
TGGCATTCCATTACAGAGTATTTCTGCTCCGGGCAGTGGGATCTGGAGTGATGGGAAAGATAAAAGTGAT
GGAGCACAGGCACACACATGGAATGTAGAAGTCTTGATTGACGTTCTTAAAGAACTGAATCCAAGTTTGA
ATTTCAAGGAAGTAACTTATGAACTGGACCATCCTGGATTTCAAATTCGTGACAGTAAAGGACTTCATAA
TGTGGTTTATGGCATTCAGAGGGGTTTGGGTATGGAAGTGTTCCCAGTAGACCTCATATATAGACCTTGG
AAACATGCTGAAGGCCAGCTCTCCTTCATTCAACATTCCCTTATAAATCCAGAGATCTTCTGTTTTGCTG
ACTATCCCTGTCATACTGTTGCCACTGATATTCTGAAAGCACCACCAGAGGATGACAATCGAGAAATTGC
CACATGGAAGAGCTTGGATTTGATTGAATCTCTGCTGAGGCTTGCAGAGGTTGGGCAGTATGAGCAAGTC
AAACAGCTCTTCAGCTTCCCTATCAAACACTGTCCAGACATGCTGGTATTGGCCTTACTACAAATTAACA
CCTCTTGGCATACCTTGCGCCATGAACTTATCTCCACTCTGATGCCAATTTTCCTTGGAAACCATCCTAA
CTCAGCTATTATTTTGCACTATGCATGGCATGGGCAGGGACAGTCTCCCTCAATTCGCCAACTTATCATG
CATGCAATGGCAGAATGGTACATGAGAGGGGAGCAGTATGATCAGGCCAAATTGTCTCGAATACTTGATG
TGGCCCAGGACTTGAAGGCCTTGTCAATGCTGCTAAATGGTACTCCATTTGCCTTTGTTATTGACCTTGC
TGCACTTGCTTCACGTCGTGAATACCTCAAACTTGATAAGTGGCTCACAGATAAAATTCGAGAGCATGGG
GAGCCTTTTATCCAGGCGTGTATGACTTTTTTAAAGAGACGGTGTCCTTCTATTTTGGGCGGACTTGCCC
CAGAAAAAGACCAGCCCAAAAGTGCTCAACTTCCTCCAGAAACTTTGGCGACAATGTTGGCCTGTCTGCA
AGCTTGTGCAGGGAGTGTTTCTCAGGAGCTATCAGAAACTATCCTCACCATGGTAGCCAATTGCAGTAAT
GTTATGAATAAGGCCAGACAACCACCACCTGGAGTTATGCCAAAAGGACGTCCTCCTAGTGCTAGCAGCT
TAGATGCCATTTCTCCTGTTCAGATTGACCCTCTTGCTGGAATGACATCTCTTAGTATAGGTGGTTCAGC
TGCCCCTCACACCCAGAGTATGCAGGGTTTTCCTCCAAATTTGGGTTCTGCATTCAGTACCCCTCAGTCA
CCAGCAAAAGCATTTCCACCCCTTTCAACCCCCAATCAGACCACTGCATTCAGTGGTATTGGAGGACTTT
CATCACAGCTTCCAGTAGGTGGTCTTGGCACAGGCAGCCTGACTGGTATAGGAACTGGTGCTCTTGGACT
CCCTGCAGTGAATAACGACCCTTTTGTACAGAGGAAACTGGGCACCTCTGGACTGAATCAGCCTACATTC
CAGCAGACGGACTTGTCTCAGGTGTGGCCAGAGGCAAACCAGCACTTTAGTAAAGAGATAGATGATGAAG
CAAACAGCTATTTCCAGCGAATATATAATCATCCACCACATCCAACCATGTCTGTTGATGAGGTATTAGA
AATGCTGCAGAGATTTAAAGACTCTACTATAAAGAGGGAACGAGAAGTATTTAACTGTATGCTAAGGAAC
TTGTTTGAAGAATATCGTTTTTTTCCCCAGTATCCTGATAAAGAGTTACATATAACAGCCTGCCTATTTG
GTGGTATAATTGAGAAAGGACTGGTCACTTACATGGCACTAGGTCTGGCTCTACGATATGTTCTTGAAGC
CTTACGCAAGCCTTTTGGATCCAAAATGTATTATTTCGGGATTGCTGCACTAGATAGATTTAAAAACAGA
TTGAAGGACTATCCCCAGTATTGTCAGCATTTGGCTTCTATCAGTCACTTTATGCAATTTCCACATCATT
TACAGGAGTATATTGAGTATGGACAGCAGTCTAGAGATCCTCCTGTGAAAATGCAAGGCTCTATCACAAC
CCCTGGAAGTATTGCACTGGCTCAGGCCCAGGCTCAGGCCCAGGTTCCAGCAAAAGCTCCTCTTGCTGGT
CAAGTTAGCACTATGGTAACCACCTCAACAACTACCACTGTTGCTAAAACGGTTACGGTCACCAGGCCAA
CTGGAGTCAGCTTTAAGAAAGATGTGCCACCTTCTATTAATACTACAAATATAGATACGTTGCTTGTGGC
CACAGATCAAACTGAGAGAATTGTGGAGCCCCCAGAAAATATCCAGGAGAAAATTGCTTTTATTTTCAAT
AATCTCTCACAGTCAAATATGACACAAAAGGTTGAAGAGCTAAAGGAAACGGTGAAAGAAGAATTTATGC
CTTGGGTTTCACAGTATCTGGTTATGAAGAGAGTCAGTATTGAGCCAAACTTTCATAGCCTGTATTCAAA
CTTCCTTGACACGCTGAAGAATCCTGAATTTAACAAGATGGTTCTGAATGAGACCTACAGAAACATTAAA
GTGCTCCTGACCTCTGATAAAGCTGCAGCCAATTTCTCAGATCGTTCTTTGCTGAAGAACTTGGGACATT
GGCTAGGAATGATCACATTAGCTAAAAACAAACCCATCTTACACACTGACTTGGATGTGAAATCATTGCT
GCTAGAGGCTTATGTTAAAGGACAACAAGAATTGCTCTATGTAGTGCCCTTTGTTGCCAAAGTCTTAGAA
TCTAGCATTCGTAGTGTGGTTTTTAGGCCACCAAACCCTTGGACAATGGCAATTATGAATGTATTAGCTG
AGCTACATCAGGAGCATGACTTAAAGTTAAACTTGAAGTTTGAAATCGAGGTTCTCTGCAAGAACCTTGC
ATTAGACATCAATGAGCTAAAACCTGGAAACCTCCTAAAGGATAAAGATCGCCTGAAGAATTTAGATGAG
CAACTCTCTTAAGGTACCGCGGGCCCGGGATCCACCGGATCTAGATAACTGATCATAATCAGCCATACCA
CATTTGTAGAGGTTTTACTTGCTTTAAAAAACCTCCCACACCTCCCCCTGAACCTGAAACATAAAATGAA
TGCAATTGTTGTTGTTAACTTGTTTATTGCAGCTTATAATGGTTACAAATAAAGCAATAGCATCACAAAT
TTCACAAATAAAGCATTTTTTTCACTGCATTCTAGTTGTGGTTTGTCCAAACTCATCAATGTATCTTAAC
GCGTAAATTGTAAGCGTTAATATTTTGTTAAAATTCGCGTTAAATTTTTGTTAAATCAGCTCATTTTTTA
ACCAATAGGCCGAAATCGGCAAAATCCCTTATAAATCAAAAGAATAGACCGAGATAGGGT
[37 nt withheld, positions 5731-5767]
AAAGAACGTGGACTCCAACGTCAAAGG
[49 nt withheld, positions 5795-5843]
T
[91 nt withheld, positions 5845-5935]
G
[124 nt withheld, positions 5937-6060]
CAGGTGGCACTTTTCGGGGAAATGTGCGCGGAACCCCTATTTGTTTATTTTTCTAAATACATTCAAATAT
GTATCCGCTCATGAGACAATAACCCTGATAAATGCTTCAATAATATTGAAAAAGGAAGAGTCCTGAGGCG
GAAAGAACCAGCTGTGGAATGTGTGTCAGTTAGGGTGTGGAAAGTCCCCAGGCTCCCCAGCAGGCAGAAG
TATGCAAAGCATGCATCTCAATTAGTCAGCAACCAGGTGTGGAAAGTCCCCAGGCTCCCCAGCAGGCAGA
AGTATGCAAAGCATGCATCTCAATTAGTCAGCAACCATAGTCCCGCCCCTAACTCCGCCCATCCCGCCCC
TAACTCCGCCCAGTTCCGCCCATTCTCCGCCCCATGGCTGACTAATTTTTTTTATTTATGCAGAGGCCGA
GGCCGCCTCGGCCTCTGAGCTATTCCAGAAGTAGTGAGGAGGCTTTTTTGGAGGCCTAGGCTTTTGCAAA
GATCGATCAAGAGACAGGATGAGGATCGTTTCGCATGATTGAACAAGATGGATTGCACGCAGGTTCTCCG
GCCGCTTGGGTGGAGAGGCTATTCGGCTATGACTGGGCACAACAGACAATCGGCTGCTCTGATGCCGCCG
TGTTCCGGCTGTCAGCGCAGGGGCGCCCGGTTCTTTTTGTCAAGACCGACCTGTCCGGTGCCCTGAATGA
ACTGCAAGACGAGGCAGCGCGGCTATCGTGGCTGGCCACGACGGGCGTTCCTTGCGCAGCTGTGCTCGAC
GTTGTCACTGAAGCGGGAAGGGACTGGCTGCTATTGGGCGAAGTGCCGGGGCAGGATCTCCTGTCATCTC
ACCTTGCTCCTGCCGAGAAAGTATCCATCATGGCTGATGCAATGCGGCGGCTGCATACGCTTGATCCGGC
TACCTGCCCATTCGACCACCAAGCGAAACATCGCATCGAGCGAGCACGTACTCGGATGGAAGCCGGTCTT
GTCGATCAGGATGATCTGGACGAAGAGCATCAGGGGCTCGCGCCAGCCGAACTGTTCGCCAGGCTCAAGG
CGAGCATGCCCGACGGCGAGGATCTCGTCGTGACCCATGGCGATGCCTGCTTGCCGAATATCATGGTGGA
AAATGGCCGCTTTTCTGGATTCATCGACTGTGGCCGGCTGGGTGTGGCGGACCGCTATCAGGACATAGCG
TTGGCTACCCGTGATATTGCTGAAGAGCTTGGCGGCGAATGGGCTGACCGCTTCCTCGTGCTTTACGGTA
TCGCCGCTCCCGATTCGCAGCGCATCGCCTTCTATCGCCTTCTTGACGAGTTCTTCTGAGCGGGACTCTG
GGGTTCGAAATGACCGACCAAGCGACGCCCAACCTGCCATCACGAGATTTCGATTCCACCGCCGCCTTCT
ATGAAAGGTTGGGCTTCGGAATCGTTTTCCGGGACGCCGGCTGGATGATCCTCCAGCGCGGGGATCTCAT
GCTGGAGTTCTTCGCCCACCCTAGGGGGAGGCTAACTGAAACACGGAAGGAGACAATACCGGAAGGAACC
CGCGCTATGACGGCAATAAAAAGACAGAATAAAACGCACGGTGTTGGGTCGTTTGTTCATAAACGCGGGG
TTCGGTCCCAGGGCTGGCACTCTGTCGATACCCCACCGAGACCCCATTGGGGCCAATACGCCCGCGTTTC
TTCCTTTTCCCCACCCCACCCCCCAAGTTCGGGTGAAGGCCCAGGGCTCGCAGCCAACGTCGGGGCGGCA
GGCCCTGCCATAGCCTCAGGTTACTCATATATACTTTAGATTGATTTAAAACTTCATTTTTAATTTAAAA
GGATCTAGGTGAAGATCCTTTTTGATAATCTCATGACCAAAATCCCTTAACGTGAGTTTTCGTTCCACTG
AGCGTCAGACCCCGTAGAAAAGATCAAAGGATCTTCTTGAGATCCTTTTTTTCTGCGCGTAATCTGCTGC
TTGCAAACAAAAAAACCACCGCTACCAGCGGTGGTTTGTTTGCCGGATCAAGAGCTACCAACTCTTTTTC
CGAAGGTAACTGGCTTCAGCAGAGCGCAGATACCAAATACTGTCCTTCTAGTGTAGCCGTAGTTAGGCCA
CCACTTCAAGAACTCTGTAGCACCGCCTACATACCTCGCTCTGCTAATCCTGTTACCAGTGGCTGCTGCC
AGTGGCGATAAGTCGTGTCTTACCGGGTTGGACTCAAGACGATAGTTACCGGATAAGGCGCAGCGGTCGG
GCTGAACGGGGGGTTCGTGCACACAGCCCAGCTTGGAGCGAACGACCTACACCGAACTGAGATACCTACA
GCGTGAGCTATGAGAAAGCGCCACGCTTCCCGAAGGGAGAAAGGCGGACAGGTATCCGGTAAGCGGCAGG
GTCGGAACAGGAGAGCGCACGAGGGAGCTTCCAGGGGGAAACGCCTGGTATCTTTATAGTCCTGTCGGGT
TTCGCCACCTCTGACTTGAGCGTCGATTTTTGTGATGCTCGTCAGGGGGGCGGAGCCTATGGAAAAACGC
CAGCAACGCGGCCTTTTTACGGTTCCTGGCCTTTTGCTGGCCTTTTGCTCACATGTTCTTTCCTGCGTTA
TCCCCTGATTCTGTGGATAACCGTATTACCGCCATGCAT
